>Addgene plasmid #99504 | Psy074 | depositor full sequence | sequence record 182137 | Psy074 sequence 12719 bps
TGGCGAATGGG
[124 nt withheld, positions 12-135]
C
[91 nt withheld, positions 137-227]
A
[49 nt withheld, positions 229-277]
CCTTTGACGTTGGAGTCCACGTTCTTT
[37 nt withheld, positions 305-341]
ACCCTATCTCGGTCTATTCTTTTGATTTATAAGGGATTTTGCCGATTTCGGCCTATTGGTTAAAAAATGA
GCTGATTTAACAAAAATTTAACGCGAATTTTAACAAAATATTAACGTTTACAATTTCAGGTGGCACTTTT
CGGGGAAATGTGCGCGGAACCCCTATTTGTTTATTTTTCTAAATACATTCAAATATGTATCCGCTCATGA
ATTAATTCTTAGAAAAACTCATCGAGCATCAAATGAAACTGCAATTTATTCATATCAGGATTATCAATAC
CATATTTTTGAAAAAGCCGTTTCTGTAATGAAGGAGAAAACTCACCGAGGCAGTTCCATAGGATGGCAAG
ATCCTGGTATCGGTCTGCGATTCCGACTCGTCCAACATCAATACAACCTATTAATTTCCCCTCGTCAAAA
ATAAGGTTATCAAGTGAGAAATCACCATGAGTGACGACTGAATCCGGTGAGAATGGCAAAAGTTTATGCA
TTTCTTTCCAGACTTGTTCAACAGGCCAGCCATTACGCTCGTCATCAAAATCACTCGCATCAACCAAACC
GTTATTCATTCGTGATTGCGCCTGAGCGAGACGAAATACGCGATCGCTGTTAAAAGGACAATTACAAACA
GGAATCGAATGCAACCGGCGCAGGAACACTGCCAGCGCATCAACAATATTTTCACCTGAATCAGGATATT
CTTCTAATACCTGGAATGCTGTTTTCCCGGGGATCGCAGTGGTGAGTAACCATGCATCATCAGGAGTACG
GATAAAATGCTTGATGGTCGGAAGAGGCATAAATTCCGTCAGCCAGTTTAGTCTGACCATCTCATCTGTA
ACATCATTGGCAACGCTACCTTTGCCATGTTTCAGAAACAACTCTGGCGCATCGGGCTTCCCATACAATC
GATAGATTGTCGCACCTGATTGCCCGACATTATCGCGAGCCCATTTATACCCATATAAATCAGCATCCAT
GTTGGAATTTAATCGCGGCCTAGAGCAAGACGTTTCCCGTTGAATATGGCTCATAACACCCCTTGTATTA
CTGTTTATGTAAGCAGACAGTTTTATTGTTCATGACCAAAATCCCTTAACGTGAGTTTTCGTTCCACTGA
GCGTCAGACCCCGTAGAAAAGATCAAAGGATCTTCTTGAGATCCTTTTTTTCTGCGCGTAATCTGCTGCT
TGCAAACAAAAAAACCACCGCTACCAGCGGTGGTTTGTTTGCCGGATCAAGAGCTACCAACTCTTTTTCC
GAAGGTAACTGGCTTCAGCAGAGCGCAGATACCAAATACTGTCCTTCTAGTGTAGCCGTAGTTAGGCCAC
CACTTCAAGAACTCTGTAGCACCGCCTACATACCTCGCTCTGCTAATCCTGTTACCAGTGGCTGCTGCCA
GTGGCGATAAGTCGTGTCTTACCGGGTTGGACTCAAGACGATAGTTACCGGATAAGGCGCAGCGGTCGGG
CTGAACGGGGGGTTCGTGCACACAGCCCAGCTTGGAGCGAACGACCTACACCGAACTGAGATACCTACAG
CGTGAGCTATGAGAAAGCGCCACGCTTCCCGAAGGGAGAAAGGCGGACAGGTATCCGGTAAGCGGCAGGG
TCGGAACAGGAGAGCGCACGAGGGAGCTTCCAGGGGGAAACGCCTGGTATCTTTATAGTCCTGTCGGGTT
TCGCCACCTCTGACTTGAGCGTCGATTTTTGTGATGCTCGTCAGGGGGGCGGAGCCTATGGAAAAACGCC
AGCAACGCGGCCTTTTTACGGTTCCTGGCCTTTTGCTGGCCTTTTGCTCACATGTTCTTTCCTGCGTTAT
CCCCTGATTCTGTGGATAACCGTATTACCGCCTTTGAGTGAGCTGATACCGCTCGCCGCAGCCGAACGAC
CGAGCGCAGCGAGTCAGTGAGCGAGGAAGCGGAAGAGCGCCTGATGCGGTATTTTCTCCTTACGCATCTG
TGCGGTATTTCACACCGCATATATGGTGCACTCTCAGTACAATCTGCTCTGATGCCGCATAGTTAAGCCA
GTATACACTCCGCTATCGCTACGTGACTGGGTCATGGCTGCGCCCCGACACCCGCCAACACCCGCTGACG
CGCCCTGACGGGCTTGTCTGCTCCCGGCATCCGCTTACAGACAAGCTGTGACCGTCTCCGGGAGCTGCAT
GTGTCAGAGGTTTTCACCGTCATCACCGAAACGCGCGAGGCAGCTGCGGTAAAGCTCATCAGCGTGGTCG
TGAAGCGATTCACAGATGTCTGCCTGTTCATCCGCGTCCAGCTCGTTGAGTTTCTCCAGAAGCGTTAATG
TCTGGCTTCTGATAAAGCGGGCCATGTTAAGGGCGGTTTTTTCCTGTTTGGTCACTGATGCCTCCGTGTA
AGGGGGATTTCTGTTCATGGGGGTAATGATACCGATGAAACGAGAGAGGATGCTCACGATACGGGTTACT
GATGATGAACATGCCCGGTTACTGGAACGTTGTGAGGGTAAACAACTGGCGGTATGGATGCGGCGGGACC
AGAGAAAAATCACTCAGGGTCAATGCCAGCGCTTCGTTAATACAGATGTAGGTGTTCCACAGGGTAGCCA
GCAGCATCCTGCGATGCAGATCCGGAACATAATGGTGCAGGGCGCTGACTTCCGCGTTTCCAGACTTTAC
GAAACACGGAAACCGAAGACCATTCATGTTGTTGCTCAGGTCGCAGACGTTTTGCAGCAGCAGTCGCTTC
ACGTTCGCTCGCGTATCGGTGATTCATTCTGCTAACCAGTAAGGCAACCCCGCCAGCCTAGCCGGGTCCT
CAACGACAGGAGCACGATCATGCGCACCCGTGGGGCCGCCATGCCGGCGATAATGGCCTGCTTCTCGCCG
AAACGTTTGGTGGCGGGACCAGTGACGAAGGCTTGAGCGAGGGCGTGCAAGATTCCGAATACCGCAAGCG
ACAGGCCGATCATCGTCGCGCTCCAGCGAAAGCGGTCCTCGCCGAAAATGACCCAGAGCGCTGCCGGCAC
CTGTCCTACGAGTTGCATGATAAAGAAGACAGTCATAAGTGCGGCGACGATAGTCATGCCCCGCGCCCAC
CGGAAGGAGCTGACTGGGTTGAAGGCTCTCAAGGGCATCGGTCGAGATCCCGGTGCCTAATGAGTGAGCT
AACTTACATTAATTGCGTTGCGCTCACTGCCCGCTTTCCAGTCGGGAAACCTGTCGTGCCAGCTGCATTA
ATGAATCGGCCAACGCGCGGGGAGAGGCGGTTTGCGTATTGGGCGCCAGGGTGGTTTTTCTTTTCACCAG
TGAGACGGGCAACAGCTGATTGCCCTTCACCGCCTGGCCCTGAGAGAGTTGCAGCAAGCGGTCCACGCTG
GTTTGCCCCAGCAGGCGAAAATCCTGTTTGATGGTGGTTAACGGCGGGATATAACATGAGCTGTCTTCGG
TATCGTCGTATCCCACTACCGAGATGTCCGCACCAACGCGCAGCCCGGACTCGGTAATGGCGCGCATTGC
GCCCAGCGCCATCTGATCGTTGGCAACCAGCATCGCAGTGGGAACGATGCCCTCATTCAGCATTTGCATG
GTTTGTTGAAAACCGGACATGGCACTCCAGTCGCCTTCCCGTTCCGCTATCGGCTGAATTTGATTGCGAG
TGAGATATTTATGCCAGCCAGCCAGACGCAGACGCGCCGAGACAGAACTTAATGGGCCCGCTAACAGCGC
GATTTGCTGGTGACCCAATGCGACCAGATGCTCCACGCCCAGTCGCGTACCGTCTTCATGGGAGAAAATA
ATACTGTTGATGGGTGTCTGGTCAGAGACATCAAGAAATAACGCCGGAACATTAGTGCAGGCAGCTTCCA
CAGCAATGGCATCCTGGTCATCCAGCGGATAGTTAATGATCAGCCCACTGACGCGTTGCGCGAGAAGATT
GTGCACCGCCGCTTTACAGGCTTCGACGCCGCTTCGTTCTACCATCGACACCACCACGCTGGCACCCAGT
TGATCGGCGCGAGATTTAATCGCCGCGACAATTTGCGACGGCGCGTGCAGGGCCAGACTGGAGGTGGCAA
CGCCAATCAGCAACGACTGTTTGCCCGCCAGTTGTTGTGCCACGCGGTTGGGAATGTAATTCAGCTCCGC
CATCGCCGCTTCCACTTTTTCCCGCGTTTTCGCAGAAACGTGGCTGGCCTGGTTCACCACGCGGGAAACG
GTCTGATAAGAGACACCGGCATACTCTGCGACATCGTATAACGTTACTGGTTTCACATTCACCACCCTGA
ATTGACTCTCTTCCGGGCGCTATCATGCCATACCGCGAAAGGTTTTGCGCCATTCGATGGTGTCCGGGAT
CTCGACGCTCTCCCTTATGCGACTCCTGCATTAGGAAGCAGCCCAGTAGTAGGTTGAGGCCGTTGAGCAC
CGCCGCCGCAAGGAATGGTGCATGCAAGGAGATGGCGCCCAACAGTCCCCCGGCCACGGGGCCTGCCACC
ATACCCACGCCGAAACAAGCGCTCATGAGCCCGAAGTGGCGAGCCCGATCTTCCCCATCGGTGATGTCGG
CGATATAGGCGCCAGCAACCGCACCTGTGGCGCCGGTGATGCCGGCCACGATGCGTCCGGCGTAGAGGAT
CGAGATCGATCTCGATCCCGCGAAATTAATACGACTCACTATAGGGGAATTGTGAGCGGATAACAATTCC
CCTCTAGAAATAATTTTGTTTAACTTTAAGAAGGAGATATACATATGGGCAGCAGCCACCACCACCACCA
CCACAGCAGCGGCCTGGTCCCGCGTGGTTCCCACATGGCAGGTCCACCGCCGTTCCCGCGTCGTCGTGGC
CCGAGCGGCCGTCGTCGTTGCGGCGGTCGTGCTACCCCGGGTAGCGTCCGTGACCGTACGGGTCGTCGTC
CGGCAGCCGTTCCGAGCCGTGCAGTTTGCGCAGCGGATCTGTGCGAAGAAAATGACGACGGCTCGAAGAA
TGTTTCTGAACATCGCGGTAGCGCAGGTGGTTCCGTGCTGTTTCCACGTACCGGCACCGTCCTGCCGTGG
GTACTGACCGGTCCTGGCGCAGCGGCGGTTCGCGCACGCTCCGAAGCACTGCGCACGCACCTGCGTGCGA
GCACCGAGTGGTCCCCTGCGGGCGTCGGTCAGGCGCTGCTGGCCGGTACGGGTGCGGGTGCCGATACCCA
CCGTGCCGTTGTTCTGGCAGGCGACCGTGCCCAGACCCTGAACGCATTGGCAGCGCTGAGCGCAGGCGCA
GACCACCCGGCAGTTTTCACCAGCACTCGTGCGGATGCAAGCCCGGCTGGCCCGGTGTTTGTGTTCCCGG
GTCAAGGCTCGCAGTGGACCGGTATGGCTCGTGAACTGCTGGACTCCGCACCGGTTTTCGCGCGTAAGCT
GCACGACTGTGCAGACGCGTTTGCCCCGTACCTGGGCCACAGCCTGCTGGATAGCGTCACCGGTGCAGCA
GGTGGTCCAGAGCCTGTTGGCGCGGACGTCGTCCAACCGGCGCTGTTCGCCGTTATGGTTGCGCTGACTG
ATCTGTGGAACGCGGCTGGCGTTGCACCGGGTGCACTGCTGGGTCACTCCCTGGGTGAACTGGCAGCCGC
GCATGTCGCGGGTGTTCTGTCCCTGGACGATTCTGCTCGCGTCGTGGCGCGTTGGAGCCAAGCGCAGGCT
ACGTTGGCGGGTCGTGGTGACATGGTCAGCGTTCTGTTGCCTGCGGATGAATTGGCGGACCTGCTGGACC
GCCGTTGGCCGGGTCGCTTGGTTGTGGCGGTTGAAAACGGTCCAGGTAGCGCGGTCGCGAGCGGTGACCT
GGACGCTGCGGCGGAACTGGTCGCACACCTGACCGCCGAAGGTATCCACGCGCGTCGCGTTGACGTGGGC
CTGGCGGCTCACAGCCCGCACATTGACGCGATCCTGCCACGTATTCGCGCGGACATCGCGCCGATTCGTG
CGCATACGCCGAGCATCCCGGTTTATTCGGCGCTGCATGGTGGTGCACTGGATGGCACGCCAATGGACGC
GGCGTACTGGTGTCGTAATCTGCGCTCCACTGTACGTTTCGCGGACGCGACCCGTGCAGCCCTGGAGGCA
GGCCATACCACGTTTGTGGAGGTAAGCCCACATCCGGTCCTGACTACGGCGATGGAGGTGAGCGCAACCC
GTGCCGCGCACGCAGCAACTGTCCTGGGTACGCTGCGCCGTGGTGAGGGTGGTCCGAGCCGCTTCCTGGC
GAGCCTGGCCGAACTGCATGTCAGCGGTGGTGATGCCGATCTGCGTACGGTTCTGCCGGCGAGCCAGGCG
GCTGGCTTGCCGGAAACCGTTCTGACGGCGGGTCCGCGTGGCGAGAGCGCGGATGGCGACTCTCGTCATG
AGGTTCTGTGCGCACGCCTGGCACCGCTGGACCCAGCGGAGCGTCGTGCCCAGCTGCTGACTGTTGTTCG
TGAAAGCGCAGCTGCCGCGCTGGACGGCGACGATCAAGGTAGCATTGACGGTCGTCGCACGTTCCGTGAC
CTGGGTATCACGTCGCTGGCAGCGGTGGGCATCCGTGATCGCCTGCATTCCGCAACCGGTCTGCGTCTGT
CTCCGACCGTTGTGTTTGATCATCCGACCCCGGACGCACTGGCGGCACACTTGGACACCGAACTGTTCGG
CACGGGCGCAGATGCCGAGCCGGCACCAGCTGCGGGTGGTCGTGCGGTGCCGCATGACGAACCAATTGCG
ATCGTGGGTATGGCGTGCCGTTACCCTGGCGGCGTTGGTGCACCGGCCGACCTGTGGCGTACCGTTCTGG
CCGGTGTCGACGCAGTTGGTCCGCTGCCGGCTGATCGTGGCTGGAATATTGCGGACGGTTACGATCCGGA
GCTGGCGGGTCCTGGTCGTTTTAGCCAGCGTGAGGGCGGCTTTCTGCACGACGCAGCTGAATTTGATGCG
GAGTTCTTTGGTATTAGCCCGCGTGAGGCATTGGCGATGGACCCGCAGCAACGTTTGGCTCTGGAAAGCG
CCTGGGAAGCGATTGAGGATGCGGGTCTGGACGCCCATAGCCTGCGTGGCAGCCGTACTGGCGTTTTTCT
GGGCTTGATTACCCAGGATTATGGTCCTCGTGCGGGTGAGCCGACCACGCGTGCAGGTGCGGTGGAGGGT
CACCTGTTCCTGGGTAGCACTGGCAGCGTCGCAAGCGGTCGTCTGAGCTATACCTTGGGTCTGGAAGGTC
CGTCTTTGACGATTGATACGGCATGTTCGAGCAGCCTGGTGGCACTGCACGAAGCATGTCAAGCGCTGCG
TACCGGTGATTGCGACATGGCTCTGACTGGTGGTGTGACGGTCATGCCGAGCACCGGCATGTTGGTCGAG
TTCAGCCGTCAGCGTGGTCTGTCGCCTGACGGCCGTTGTAAAGCCTTTTCTGCATCTGCCGACGGTTTTG
GTCTGGCGGAAGGTGTCGGTATGCTGGTGGTTGAGCGTCTGAGCGATGCGCGTCGTCTGGGCCATCGTGT
GCTGGCGGTGGTGCGCGGTTCTGCGGTTAACCAAGATGGCGCGAGCAATGGCCTGTCGGCGCCTAGCGGC
CCAGCACAACAGCGCGTTATTCGCCAGGCGCTGGTCAACGCTGGCGTCCAAGCATCCCAAGTGGACGTTG
TCGAAGCACATGGCACCGGTACGAAACTGGGCGATCCGATTGAGGCTCAAGCCCTGCAAGCGACCTATGG
CCAGGGCCGTCCGGCTGAGCGCCCGTTGTGGTTGGGTTCTCTGAAGTCCAATATCGGCCACGCGCAAGCG
GCAGCGGGTGTGGGCGGTGTTATCAAAATGGTCATGGCGTTGCGTGAAGGCGTCCTGCCACCGACCCTGC
ACGCAGACGAGCCGAGCCCGCATATTGACTGGTCGGCGGGTCAGGTTCGTCTGCTGACCGAGGAACGCGA
GTGGCCGGAGGCAGGTCACCCTCGCCGTGCGGCAGTTTCGAGCTTCGGTGTTAGCGGTACCAACGCACAT
GTGATTCTGGAAGCTGCACCGGGTACGGGTGGTGCGCCAGAAGTTTCGGACGGTGTCCTGGGTAGCGCGC
CTGAAACGGTCCCGTGGGTGCTGAGCGCTGCAAGCCCTGACGCATTGCGTGCACAAGCAGAGCGTCTGCG
CGGTCATGTGGCGGAGCGTCCGGGTCTGGCTTCCGCCGATGTCGCGTTTGCGCTGGCGACCCGTCGTACC
GCGCTGGAATATCGCGCGGTGGCGGTTGGTGCGGAGCGCGACGAGCTGCTGGATACCTTGGACGCGCTGA
GCGCCGGTCGTCCGGCACCGCGTGCTGTACCGGGTGACGCGGCTGCGCATAGCCGTCGTCCGGTTTTCGT
CTTTCCGGGTCAGGGTAGCCAGTGGGCAGGTATGGCGGTTGAACTGCTGGACAGCAGCCCGGTTTTTGCG
GACAGCATGCACGCATGTTCCGAGGCCCTGAATGAATTTGTTGACTGGAACCTGCTGGAAGTTCTGCGTA
GCGGTGACGAAGAGCTGTCTAACCGTGTTGATGTCGTCCAACCGGTGCTGTGGGCAGTTATGGTGAGCCT
GGCAGCTCTGTGGCAAGCGTGTGGCGTCCGTCCTGCGGCGGTTGTGGGTCACAGCCAAGGTGAGATTGCA
GCTGCCGTTGTCGCAGGTGCACTGAGCCTGCGTGATGGTGCCCGCGTTGTTGCATTGCGTAGCGCAGTGA
TCGCGCGTCTGCTGGCAGGTAAGGGTGCGATGGCGAGCGTGGCTCTGGCGTCTGACACCGTTCGTGAGCG
CCTGACCCCGTGGGAAGGTCGTCTGTCTCTGGCAGCGGTCAATGGTCCGAGCAGCAGCGTTGTTTGCGGC
CATCTGGATGCACTGGACGAGTTCGTTAGCGCGTTGGAGCACGATGGCGTGCGTGTGCGTCGCATCGCGG
TTGACTACGCAAGCCATAGCGTGTTCGTGGAGCAGGCAGAAGAAGAGCTGCGTAATGTCCTGACCGAGGT
GAGCCCTTTGCCGGGTCAAGTCCCTTTCTACAGCACCGTGACCGGTGCGGTTCTGGATACCACGACTCTG
GACGCCGGCTACTGGTATCGTAACTTGCGTCAGACGGTTCGTTTCGAAGAAACCGTGCGTGAGCTGACGC
GCCGTGGCCACGACGCGTTCATCGAGGTGTCGGCTCATCCGGTTCTGACCGTCGGCATTCAGGATACCTT
GGAAGCCACCGGCACCCGCCATGCAGTCTGCGGTACGCTGCGTCGTGGTGAGGGCGGTGCGCAGCGTTTG
CTGACCAGCCTGGGTGAAGCGTGGGTTGCCGGCATTGCGGTGGACTGGAGCCGCTTGACGCCGACGACGA
CCGCTGTCCAACTGCCGACCTACGCATTTCAGCATCAGCGTTACTGGCTGGATAGCACCACTGCAAACAC
TGGTGACCGTCCGGCAGCGGACCGTGACACCGCATTTTGGGAAGCTGTGCAGCACACCGACCTGGACGCC
TTCGCTGCAGAATTGGACATTGCCCCGGATGCGCCGTTGGGCACCGTCTTGCCGGCTCTGGCTGACTGGC
GTCAACGCCTGCGTACGGCAGCGGCTGTTGACGCATGGCGTTACCGCACCGCCTTTAAACGTCTGCCAGA
TGCGCCAGGTGCACCAGTCCTGACGGGCAGCTGGCTGGCCGTAGTTCCGGTGCGTCACCTGGATGATCCG
AGCGTTACCACTAGCCTGGATGCAGTTGCTAAAGCGGGTGCGGAAGTCGTTCAGTTGGCAATCGAAGATG
CGGACGCGGACGTTGATCGTCTGACTGAGCGCTTGCGTGGCCTGGTTGCCGGTCTGGGTGCCGCGCCGGC
GGGCATTATGAGCTTCCTGGGTCTGGATGAAGAGCGTCATCGTGACCACCCGGCGATGCCGAGCGGTCTG
GCCACCAGCTTGGCGCTGGTCCGCGCCTTGGGTCGTGCGGGCATCGGTGCACCGCTGTGGATGGTTACGC
GTGAGGCAGTGGCAGCGGGTCAAGACACGCACCCGCATGCGCCTCTGGGTAGCCTGATCTGGGGTCTGGG
CCAAGTGACGGCTCTGGAGCACGCAGATCGCTGGGGTGGTCTGATCGATCTGCCGGGTGTGTGTGATGCG
CGCGTTGCCCGCATGCTGTGCGCGGGTCTGAGCGGCCGTGGTGCCGAAGATCAGCTGGCCCTGCGTCCGA
GCGGCACTTTCGTCCGCCGTCTGGCGCATATCCCTGGCGAGCAACGTGCAGCACGTCGTAGCTGGCAACC
ACGTGGTACGGTGATTGTCACCGGTGGTACGGGTGCGCTGGGTGCAGTCCTGGCCCGCTGGTTGGCTACC
GAGGACGCGGAGCACCTGGTGCTGACCGGCCGTCGTGGCGCGGACGCCCCTGGCGCGGAGCGTTTGCGTG
ACGAGCTGGTCGCTACGGGCGCTCGTGTCACGCTGGCGGCGTGCGACGTGGCAGATCGCAAAGCCGTCGC
CGCATTGCTGGACGAACTGGCTGCGGACGGCGAGACTGTTCGCGCAGTTCTGCACGCTGCGGGTGTCGCC
GATCTGACGTCGCTGGAGAATACCGGTCCAGAAGCGTTCGCGGCAGGCGTGGCCGCGAAGGTCGATGGTG
CACTGCACCTGACCGAACTGTTGGATCACGATTCGCTGGATGCGTTTGTGTTGTTCAGCAGCATTGCGGG
TGTTTGGGGTTCCGGCGACCACGGCGCGTATGCGGCTGCGAACGCATTTCTGAATGCGTTGGCAGAGTAC
AATCGTGCACGCGGTATCCCGACCACGAGCATCGCATGGGGCGTTTGGAACGCGTTTGGCGTCGAGGGTG
CAGGCGGTATCAGCGAGGCGGTTGATTTGGACCAGCTGCATCGTCGCGGCCTGCCGCTGATTGAACCAGA
GCTGGGTCTGACTGCACTGCGTCGCGCTCTAGACCGTGACGAAACGGTGCTGACGGTTGCTCCGGTTGCC
TGGGAGCGCTTCTTTCCGCTGTTCTCCGCTGCACGTCCGCGTCCGTTGTTTGAGGACTTGCCGCAAGTGC
GTGCCCTGAGCGCACCTGTCCCGACGACGGCGGGTCCGGCCGTGGAACCAGGTCGCCGTGGTAGCGGCCT
GGGCGATTTGCCTCTGACGGATCGCGATAGCGCGCTGCTGGCCTTGGTCCGCGGTGAGAGCGCATCCGTG
CTGGGTTACGAGCGTCCAGATCGCCTGGACCCGGACCGTGCGCTGCGTGATGTGGGTTTCGATAGCCTGA
CGGCGATGGAACTGCGTAACCGTCTGGCTACCGCGACCGGCCTGACGCTGCCTGCGGCCCTGGTGTTTGA
TCACCCGACCCCACTGGCGATCGCGGCGTATCTGAAAGCCGAGCTGACGAGCCAGCTGGACTCCGGTACG
CCTGCACGTGAAGCTAGCTCTGCACTGCGTGACGGCTACCGCCAAGCGGGTGTGAGCGGCCGTGTTCGTA
GCTACCTGGATCTGTTGGCAGGTCTGTCGGATTTCCGCGAACATTTTGATGGTAGCGATGGTTTTAGCCT
GGATCTGGTTGATATGGCAGATGGTCCGGGTGAGGTGACCGTTATTTGCTGCGCGGGTACGGCTGCGATC
TCTGGTCCGCATGAGTTCACCCGTCTGGCAGGTGCCCTGCGCGGCATTGCACCTGTTCGTGCGGTGCCGC
AGCCGGGTTACGAAGAAGGCGAACCGCTGCCTTCTAGCATGGCGGCTGTTGCAGCTGTGCAGGCTGATGC
TGTCATTCGTACGCAAGGCGATAAGCCGTTCGTGGTTGCGGGTCACTCGGCAGGCGCGCTGATGGCGTAC
GCGCTGGCGACCGAACTGCTGGATCGTGGTCACCCGCCTCGCGGTGTTGTCCTGATTGATGTGTACCCGC
CTGGTCATCAGGACGCGATGAACGCGTGGCTGGAGGAACTGACGGCAACGTTGTTCGACCGTGAAACTGT
TCGTATGGACGACACCCGTCTGACCGCGTTGGGTGCTTACGACCGCCTGACGGGTCAATGGCGTCCTCGC
GAAACCGGTTTGCCGACCCTGTTGGTTAGCGCGGGTGAACCAATGGGCCCGTGGCCGGACGATAGCTGGA
AACCGACCTGGCCTTTCGAGCACGACACCGTTGCGGTCCCGGGTGATCATTTCACGATGGTTCAAGAACA
TGCTGATGCGATTGCCCGTCACATTGACGCCTGGCTGGGTGGCGGCAACAGCTGATAAGCTTATAGGATC
CGAATTCGAGCTCCGTCGACAAGCTTGCGGCCGCACTCGAGCACCACCACCACCACCACTGAGATCCGGC
TGCTAACAAAGCCCGAAAGGAAGCTGAGTTGGCTGCTGCCACCGCTGAGCAATAACTAGCATAACCCCTT
GGGGCCTCTAAACGGGTCTTGAGGGGTTTTTTGCTGAAAGGAGGAACTATATCCGGAT
Features (pLannotate 1.2.2; 20 found; start..end, strand, type, name):
     12..467     +  rep_origin     f1 ori (sequence partly withheld): f1 bacteriophage origin of replication; arrow indicates direction of (+) strand synthesis
    494..551     +  promoter       AmpR promoter (fragment): bla
    560..1375    -  CDS            KanR: aminoglycoside phosphotransferase; aph(3')-Ia; confers resistance to kanamycin in bacteria or G418 (Geneticin®) in eukaryotes
   1497..2085    +  rep_origin     ori: high-copy-number ColE1/pMB1/pBR322/pUC origin of replication
   2271..2413    -  misc_feature   bom: basis of mobility region from pBR322
   2515..2706    -  CDS            rop: Rop protein, which maintains plasmids at low copy number; rop
   2723..3103    +  CDS            YPB1_ECOLX: Protein predicted: Swiss-Prot protein existence level 4. From Escherichia coli.
   3175..3466    -  CDS            TcR (fragment): tetracycline efflux protein; tet; confers resistance to tetracycline
   3481..3502    -  protein_bind   CAP binding site: CAP binding activates transcription in the presence of cAMP. E. coli catabolite activator protein
   3515..4597    -  CDS            lacI: lac repressor; lacI; The lac repressor binds to the lac operator to inhibit transcription in E. coli. This inhibition can be relieved by adding lactose or isopropyl-β-D-thiogalactopyranoside (IPTG).
   4598..4675    -  promoter       lacI promoter: lacI
   4683..4962    -  CDS            TcR (fragment): tetracycline efflux protein; tet; confers resistance to tetracycline
   4988..5006    +  promoter       T7 promoter: promoter for bacteriophage T7 RNA polymerase
   5007..5031    +  protein_bind   lac operator: The lac repressor binds to the lac operator to inhibit transcription in E. coli. This inhibition can be relieved by adding lactose or isopropyl-β-D-thiogalactopyranoside (IPTG). lac repressor encoded by lacI
   5046..5068    +  RBS            RBS: efficient ribosome binding site from bacteriophage T7 gene 10 (Olins and Rangwala, 1989)
   5087..5105    +  CDS            9xHis (fragment): 9xHis affinity tag
   7050..11645   +  CDS            pikAIII: PIKA3_STRVZ - Experimental evidence at protein level: Swiss-Prot protein existence level 1. Involved in the biosynthesis of 12- and 14-membered ring macrolactone antibiotics such as methymycin and neomethymycin, and pikromycin and narbomycin, respectively. Component of the pikromycin PKS which catalyzes the biosynthesis of both precursors 10- deoxymethynolide (12-membered ring macrolactone) and narbonolide (14- membered ring macrolactone). Chain elongation through PikAI, PikAII and PikAIII followed by thioesterase catalyzed termination results in the production of 10-deoxymethynolide, while co
  12563..12580   +  CDS            9xHis (fragment): 9xHis affinity tag
  12590..12639   +  CDS            SET1 (fragment): solubility-enhancement tag derived from T7 phage gene 10B
  12647..12694   +  terminator     T7 terminator: transcription terminator for bacteriophage T7 RNA polymerase
