>Addgene plasmid #99504 | Psy074 | addgene full sequence | sequence record 194372 | Addgene NGS Result
CAAAGCCCGAAAGGAAGCTGAGTTGGCTGCTGCCACCGCTGAGCAATAACTAGCATAACCCCTTGGGGCC
TCTAAACGGGTCTTGAGGGGTTTTTTGCTGAAAGGAGGAACTATATCCGGATTGGCGAATGGG
[124 nt withheld, positions 134-257]
C
[91 nt withheld, positions 259-349]
A
[49 nt withheld, positions 351-399]
CCTTTGACGTTGGAGTCCACGTTCTTT
[37 nt withheld, positions 427-463]
ACCCTATCTCGGTCTATTCTTTTGATTTATAAGGGATTTTGCCGATTTCGGCCTATTGGTTAAAAAATGA
GCTGATTTAACAAAAATTTAACGCGAATTTTAACAAAATATTAACGCTTACAATTTAGGTGGCACTTTTC
GGGGAAATGTGCGCGGAACCCCTATTTGTTTATTTTTCTAAATACATTCAAATATGTATCCGCTCATGAA
TTAATTCTTAGAAAAACTCATCGAGCATCAAATGAAACTGCAATTTATTCATATCAGGATTATCAATACC
ATATTTTTGAAAAAGCCGTTTCTGTAATGAAGGAGAAAACTCACCGAGGCAGTTCCATAGGATGGCAAGA
TCCTGGTATCGGTCTGCGATTCCGACTCGTCCAACATCAATACAACCTATTAATTTCCCCTCGTCAAAAA
TAAGGTTATCAAGTGAGAAATCACCATGAGTGACGACTGAATCCGGTGAGAATGGCAAAAGTTTATGCAT
TTCTTTCCAGACTTGTTCAACAGGCCAGCCATTACGCTCGTCATCAAAATCACTCGCATCAACCAAACCG
TTATTCATTCGTGATTGCGCCTGAGCGAGACGAAATACGCGATCGCTGTTAAAAGGACAATTACAAACAG
GAATCGAATGCAACCGGCGCAGGAACACTGCCAGCGCATCAACAATATTTTCACCTGAATCAGGATATTC
TTCTAATACCTGGAATGCTGTTTTCCCGGGGATCGCAGTGGTGAGTAACCATGCATCATCAGGAGTACGG
ATAAAATGCTTGATGGTCGGAAGAGGCATAAATTCCGTCAGCCAGTTTAGTCTGACCATCTCATCTGTAA
CATCATTGGCAACGCTACCTTTGCCATGTTTCAGAAACAACTCTGGCGCATCGGGCTTCCCATACAATCG
ATAGATTGTCGCACCTGATTGCCCGACATTATCGCGAGCCCATTTATACCCATATAAATCAGCATCCATG
TTGGAATTTAATCGCGGCCTAGAGCAAGACGTTTCCCGTTGAATATGGCTCATAACACCCCTTGTATTAC
TGTTTATGTAAGCAGACAGTTTTATTGTTCATGACCAAAATCCCTTAACGTGAGTTTTCGTTCCACTGAG
CGTCAGACCCCGTAGAAAAGATCAAAGGATCTTCTTGAGATCCTTTTTTTCTGCGCGTAATCTGCTGCTT
GCAAACAAAAAAACCACCGCTACCAGCGGTGGTTTGTTTGCCGGATCAAGAGCTACCAACTCTTTTTCCG
AAGGTAACTGGCTTCAGCAGAGCGCAGATACCAAATACTGTCCTTCTAGTGTAGCCGTAGTTAGGCCACC
ACTTCAAGAACTCTGTAGCACCGCCTACATACCTCGCTCTGCTAATCCTGTTACCAGTGGCTGCTGCCAG
TGGCGATAAGTCGTGTCTTACCGGGTTGGACTCAAGACGATAGTTACCGGATAAGGCGCAGCGGTCGGGC
TGAACGGGGGGTTCGTGCACACAGCCCAGCTTGGAGCGAACGACCTACACCGAACTGAGATACCTACAGC
GTGAGCTATGAGAAAGCGCCACGCTTCCCGAAGGGAGAAAGGCGGACAGGTATCCGGTAAGCGGCAGGGT
CGGAACAGGAGAGCGCACGAGGGAGCTTCCAGGGGGAAACGCCTGGTATCTTTATAGTCCTGTCGGGTTT
CGCCACCTCTGACTTGAGCGTCGATTTTTGTGATGCTCGTCAGGGGGGCGGAGCCTATGGAAAAACGCCA
GCAACGCGGCCTTTTTACGGTTCCTGGCCTTTTGCTGGCCTTTTGCTCACATGTTCTTTCCTGCGTTATC
CCCTGATTCTGTGGATAACCGTATTACCGCCTTTGAGTGAGCTGATACCGCTCGCCGCAGCCGAACGACC
GAGCGCAGCGAGTCAGTGAGCGAGGAAGCGGAAGAGCGCCTGATGCGGTATTTTCTCCTTACGCATCTGT
GCGGTATTTCACACCGCAATGGTGCACTCTCAGTACAATCTGCTCTGATGCCGCATAGTTAAGCCAGTAT
ACACTCCGCTATCGCTACGTGACTGGGTCATGGCTGCGCCCCGACACCCGCCAACACCCGCTGACGCGCC
CTGACGGGCTTGTCTGCTCCCGGCATCCGCTTACAGACAAGCTGTGACCGTCTCCGGGAGCTGCATGTGT
CAGAGGTTTTCACCGTCATCACCGAAACGCGCGAGGCAGCTGCGGTAAAGCTCATCAGCGTGGTCGTGAA
GCGATTCACAGATGTCTGCCTGTTCATCCGCGTCCAGCTCGTTGAGTTTCTCCAGAAGCGTTAATGTCTG
GCTTCTGATAAAGCGGGCCATGTTAAGGGCGGTTTTTTCCTGTTTGGTCACTGATGCCTCCGTGTAAGGG
GGATTTCTGTTCATGGGGGTAATGATACCGATGAAACGAGAGAGGATGCTCACGATACGGGTTACTGATG
ATGAACATGCCCGGTTACTGGAACGTTGTGAGGGTAAACAACTGGCGGTATGGATGCGGCGGGACCAGAG
AAAAATCACTCAGGGTCAATGCCAGCGCTTCGTTAATACAGATGTAGGTGTTCCACAGGGTAGCCAGCAG
CATCCTGCGATGCAGATCCGGAACATAATGGTGCAGGGCGCTGACTTCCGCGTTTCCAGACTTTACGAAA
CACGGAAACCGAAGACCATTCATGTTGTTGCTCAGGTCGCAGACGTTTTGCAGCAGCAGTCGCTTCACGT
TCGCTCGCGTATCGGTGATTCATTCTGCTAACCAGTAAGGCAACCCCGCCAGCCTAGCCGGGTCCTCAAC
GACAGGAGCACGATCATGCGCACCCGTGGGGCCGCCATGCCGGCGATAATGGCCTGCTTCTCGCCGAAAC
GTTTGGTGGCGGGACCAGTGACGAAGGCTTGAGCGAGGGCGTGCAAGATTCCGAATACCGCAAGCGACAG
GCCGATCATCGTCGCGCTCCAGCGAAAGCGGTCCTCGCCGAAAATGACCCAGAGCGCTGCCGGCACCTGT
CCTACGAGTTGCATGATAAAGAAGACAGTCATAAGTGCGGCGACGATAGTCATGCCCCGCGCCCACCGGA
AGGAGCTGACTGGGTTGAAGGCTCTCAAGGGCATCGGTCGAGATCCCGGTGCCTAATGAGTGAGCTAACT
TACATTAATTGCGTTGCGCTCACTGCCCGCTTTCCAGTCGGGAAACCTGTCGTGCCAGCTGCATTAATGA
ATCGGCCAACGCGCGGGGAGAGGCGGTTTGCGTATTGGGCGCCAGGGTGGTTTTTCTTTTCACCAGTGAG
ACGGGCAACAGCTGATTGCCCTTCACCGCCTGGCCCTGAGAGAGTTGCAGCAAGCGGTCCACGCTGGTTT
GCCCCAGCAGGCGAAAATCCTGTTTGATGGTGGTTAACGGCGGGATATAACATGAGCTGTCTTCGGTATC
GTCGTATCCCACTACCGAGATGTCCGCACCAACGCGCAGCCCGGACTCGGTAATGGCGCGCATTGCGCCC
AGCGCCATCTGATCGTTGGCAACCAGCATCGCAGTGGGAACGATGCCCTCATTCAGCATTTGCATGGTTT
GTTGAAAACCGGACATGGCACTCCAGTCGCCTTCCCGTTCCGCTATCGGCTGAATTTGATTGCGAGTGAG
ATATTTATGCCAGCCAGCCAGACGCAGACGCGCCGAGACAGAACTTAATGGGCCCGCTAACAGCGCGATT
TGCTGGTGACCCAATGCGACCAGATGCTCCACGCCCAGTCGCGTACCGTCTTCATGGGAGAAAATAATAC
TGTTGATGGGTGTCTGGTCAGAGACATCAAGAAATAACGCCGGAACATTAGTGCAGGCAGCTTCCACAGC
AATGGCATCCTGGTCATCCAGCGGATAGTTAATGATCAGCCCACTGACGCGTTGCGCGAGAAGATTGTGC
ACCGCCGCTTTACAGGCTTCGACGCCGCTTCGTTCTACCATCGACACCACCACGCTGGCACCCAGTTGAT
CGGCGCGAGATTTAATCGCCGCGACAATTTGCGACGGCGCGTGCAGGGCCAGACTGGAGGTGGCAACGCC
AATCAGCAACGACTGTTTGCCCGCCAGTTGTTGTGCCACGCGGTTGGGAATGTAATTCAGCTCCGCCATC
GCCGCTTCCACTTTTTCCCGCGTTTTCGCAGAAACGTGGCTGGCCTGGTTCACCACGCGGGAAACGGTCT
GATAAGAGACACCGGCATACTCTGCGACATCGTATAACGTTACTGGTTTCACATTCACCACCCTGAATTG
ACTCTCTTCCGGGCGCTATCATGCCATACCGCGAAAGGTTTTGCGCCATTCGATGGTGTCCGGGATCTCG
ACGCTCTCCCTTATGCGACTCCTGCATTAGGAAGCAGCCCAGTAGTAGGTTGAGGCCGTTGAGCACCGCC
GCCGCAAGGAATGGTGCATGCAAGGAGATGGCGCCCAACAGTCCCCCGGCCACGGGGCCTGCCACCATAC
CCACGCCGAAACAAGCGCTCATGAGCCCGAAGTGGCGAGCCCGATCTTCCCCATCGGTGATGTCGGCGAT
ATAGGCGCCAGCAACCGCACCTGTGGCGCCGGTGATGCCGGCCACGATGCGTCCGGCGTAGAGGATCGAG
ATCGATCTCGATCCCGCGAAATTAATACGACTCACTATAGGGGAATTGTGAGCGGATAACAATTCCCCTC
TAGAAATAATTTTGTTTAACTTTAAGAAGGAGATATACATATGGGCAGCAGCCACCACCACCACCACCAC
AGCAGCGGCCTGGTCCCGCGTGGTTCCCACATGGCAGGTCCACCGCCGTTCCCGCGTCGTCGTGGCCCGA
GCGGCCGTCGTCGTTGCGGCGGTCGTGCTACCCCGGGTAGCGTCCGTGACCGTACGGGTCGTCGTCCGGC
AGCCGTTCCGAGCCGTGCAGTTTGCGCAGCGGATCTGTGCGAAGAAAATGACGACGGCTCGAAGAATGTT
TCTGAACATCGCGGTAGCGCAGGTGGTTCCGTGCTGTTTCCACGTACCGGCACCGTCCTGCCGTGGGTAC
TGACCGGTCCTGGCGCAGCGGCGGTTCGCGCACGCTCCGAAGCACTGCGCACGCACCTGCGTGCGAGCAC
CGAGTGGTCCCCTGCGGGCGTCGGTCAGGCGCTGCTGGCCGGTACGGGTGCGGGTGCCGATACCCACCGT
GCCGTTGTTCTGGCAGGCGACCGTGCCCAGACCCTGAACGCATTGGCAGCGCTGAGCGCAGGCGCAGACC
ACCCGGCAGTTTTCACCAGCACTCGTGCGGATGCAAGCCCGGCTGGCCCGGTGTTTGTGTTCCCGGGTCA
AGGCTCGCAGTGGACCGGTATGGCTCGTGAACTGCTGGACTCCGCACCGGTTTTCGCGCGTAAGCTGCAC
GACTGTGCAGACGCGTTTGCCCCGTACCTGGGCCACAGCCTGCTGGATAGCGTCACCGGTGCAGCAGGTG
GTCCAGAGCCTGTTGGCGCGGACGTCGTCCAACCGGCGCTGTTCGCCGTTATGGTTGCGCTGACTGATCT
GTGGAACGCGGCTGGCGTTGCACCGGGTGCACTGCTGGGTCACTCCCTGGGTGAACTGGCAGCCGCGCAT
GTCGCGGGTGTTCTGTCCCTGGACGATTCTGCTCGCGTCGTGGCGCGTTGGAGCCAAGCGCAGGCTACGT
TGGCGGGTCGTGGTGACATGGTCAGCGTTCTGTTGCCTGCGGATGAATTGGCGGACCTGCTGGACCGCCG
TTGGCCGGGTCGCTTGGTTGTGGCGGTTGAAAACGGTCCAGGTAGCGCGGTCGCGAGCGGTGACCTGGAC
GCTGCGGCGGAACTGGTCGCACACCTGACCGCCGAAGGTATCCACGCGCGTCGCGTTGACGTGGGCCTGG
CGGCTCACAGCCCGCACATTGACGCGATCCTGCCACGTATTCGCGCGGACATCGCGCCGATTCGTGCGCA
TACGCCGAGCATCCCGGTTTATTCGGCGCTGCATGGTGGTGCACTGGATGGCACGCCAATGGACGCGGCG
TACTGGTGTCGTAATCTGCGCTCCACTGTACGTTTCGCGGACGCGACCCGTGCAGCCCTGGAGGCAGGCC
ATACCACGTTTGTGGAGGTAAGCCCACATCCGGTCCTGACTACGGCGATGGAGGTGAGCGCAACCCGTGC
CGCGCACGCAGCAACTGTCCTGGGTACGCTGCGCCGTGGTGAGGGTGGTCCGAGCCGCTTCCTGGCGAGC
CTGGCCGAACTGCATGTCAGCGGTGGTGATGCCGATCTGCGTACGGTTCTGCCGGCGAGCCAGGCGGCTG
GCTTGCCGGAAACCGTTCTGACGGCGGGTCCGCGTGGCGAGAGCGCGGATGGCGACTCTCGTCATGAGGT
TCTGTGCGCACGCCTGGCACCGCTGGACCCAGCGGAGCGTCGTGCCCAGCTGCTGACTGTTGTTCGTGAA
AGCGCAGCTGCCGCGCTGGACGGCGACGATCAAGGTAGCATTGACGGTCGTCGCACGTTCCGTGACCTGG
GTATCACGTCGCTGGCAGCGGTGGGCATCCGTGATCGCCTGCATTCCGCAACCGGTCTGCGTCTGTCTCC
GACCGTTGTGTTTGATCATCCGACCCCGGACGCACTGGCGGCACACTTGGACACCGAACTGTTCGGCACG
GGCGCAGATGCCGAGCCGGCACCAGCTGCGGGTGGTCGTGCGGTGCCGCATGACGAACCAATTGCGATCG
TGGGTATGGCGTGCCGTTACCCTGGCGGCGTTGGTGCACCGGCCGACCTGTGGCGTACCGTTCTGGCCGG
TGTCGACGCAGTTGGTCCGCTGCCGGCTGATCGTGGCTGGAATATTGCGGACGGTTACGATCCGGAGCTG
GCGGGTCCTGGTCGTTTTAGCCAGCGTGAGGGCGGCTTTCTGCACGACGCAGCTGAATTTGATGCGGAGT
TCTTTGGTATTAGCCCGCGTGAGGCATTGGCGATGGACCCGCAGCAACGTTTGGCTCTGGAAAGCGCCTG
GGAAGCGATTGAGGATGCGGGTCTGGACGCCCATAGCCTGCGTGGCAGCCGTACTGGCGTTTTTCTGGGC
TTGATTACCCAGGATTATGGTCCTCGTGCGGGTGAGCCGACCACGCGTGCAGGTGCGGTGGAGGGTCACC
TGTTCCTGGGTAGCACTGGCAGCGTCGCAAGCGGTCGTCTGAGCTATACCTTGGGTCTGGAAGGTCCGTC
TTTGACGATTGATACGGCATGTTCGAGCAGCCTGGTGGCACTGCACGAAGCATGTCAAGCGCTGCGTACC
GGTGATTGCGACATGGCTCTGACTGGTGGTGTGACGGTCATGCCGAGCACCGGCATGTTGGTCGAGTTCA
GCCGTCAGCGTGGTCTGTCGCCTGACGGCCGTTGTAAAGCCTTTTCTGCATCTGCCGACGGTTTTGGTCT
GGCGGAAGGTGTCGGTATGCTGGTGGTTGAGCGTCTGAGCGATGCGCGTCGTCTGGGCCATCGTGTGCTG
GCGGTGGTGCGCGGTTCTGCGGTTAACCAAGATGGCGCGAGCAATGGCCTGTCGGCGCCTAGCGGCCCAG
CACAACAGCGCGTTATTCGCCAGGCGCTGGTCAACGCTGGCGTCCAAGCATCCCAAGTGGACGTTGTCGA
AGCACATGGCACCGGTACGAAACTGGGCGATCCGATTGAGGCTCAAGCCCTGCAAGCGACCTATGGCCAG
GGCCGTCCGGCTGAGCGCCCGTTGTGGTTGGGTTCTCTGAAGTCCAATATCGGCCACGCGCAAGCGGCAG
CGGGTGTGGGCGGTGTTATCAAAATGGTCATGGCGTTGCGTGAAGGCGTCCTGCCACCGACCCTGCACGC
AGACGAGCCGAGCCCGCATATTGACTGGTCGGCGGGTCAGGTTCGTCTGCTGACCGAGGAACGCGAGTGG
CCGGAGGCAGGTCACCCTCGCCGTGCGGCAGTTTCGAGCTTCGGTGTTAGCGGTACCAACGCACATGTGA
TTCTGGAAGCTGCACCGGGTACGGGTGGTGCGCCAGAAGTTTCGGACGGTGTCCTGGGTAGCGCGCCTGA
AACGGTCCCGTGGGTGCTGAGCGCTGCAAGCCCTGACGCATTGCGTGCACAAGCAGAGCGTCTGCGCGGT
CATGTGGCGGAGCGTCCGGGTCTGGCTTCCGCCGATGTCGCGTTTGCGCTGGCGACCCGTCGTACCGCGC
TGGAATATCGCGCGGTGGCGGTTGGTGCGGAGCGCGACGAGCTGCTGGATACCTTGGACGCGCTGAGCGC
CGGTCGTCCGGCACCGCGTGCTGTACCGGGTGACGCGGCTGCGCATAGCCGTCGTCCGGTTTTCGTCTTT
CCGGGTCAGGGTAGCCAGTGGGCAGGTATGGCGGTTGAACTGCTGGACAGCAGCCCGGTTTTTGCGGACA
GCATGCACGCATGTTCCGAGGCCCTGAATGAATTTGTTGACTGGAACCTGCTGGAAGTTCTGCGTAGCGG
TGACGAAGAGCTGTCTAACCGTGTTGATGTCGTCCAACCGGTGCTGTGGGCAGTTATGGTGAGCCTGGCA
GCTCTGTGGCAAGCGTGTGGCGTCCGTCCTGCGGCGGTTGTGGGTCACAGCCAAGGTGAGATTGCAGCTG
CCGTTGTCGCAGGTGCACTGAGCCTGCGTGATGGTGCCCGCGTTGTTGCATTGCGTAGCGCAGTGATCGC
GCGTCTGCTGGCAGGTAAGGGTGCGATGGCGAGCGTGGCTCTGGCGTCTGACACCGTTCGTGAGCGCCTG
ACCCCGTGGGAAGGTCGTCTGTCTCTGGCAGCGGTCAATGGTCCGAGCAGCAGCGTTGTTTGCGGCCATC
TGGATGCACTGGACGAGTTCGTTAGCGCGTTGGAGCACGATGGCGTGCGTGTGCGTCGCATCGCGGTTGA
CTACGCAAGCCATAGCGTGTTCGTGGAGCAGGCAGAAGAAGAGCTGCGTAATGTCCTGACCGAGGTGAGC
CCTTTGCCGGGTCAAGTCCCTTTCTACAGCACCGTGACCGGTGCGGTTCTGGATACCACGACTCTGGACG
CCGGCTACTGGTATCGTAACTTGCGTCAGACGGTTCGTTTCGAAGAAACCGTGCGTGAGCTGACGCGCCG
TGGCCACGACGCGTTCATCGAGGTGTCGGCTCATCCGGTTCTGACCGTCGGCATTCAGGATACCTTGGAA
GCCACCGGCACCCGCCATGCAGTCTGCGGTACGCTGCGTCGTGGTGAGGGCGGTGCGCAGCGTTTGCTGA
CCAGCCTGGGTGAAGCGTGGGTTGCCGGCATTGCGGTGGACTGGAGCCGCTTGACGCCGACGACGACCGC
TGTCCAACTGCCGACCTACGCATTTCAGCATCAGCGTTACTGGCTGGATAGCACCACTGCAAACACTGGT
GACCGTCCGGCAGCGGACCGTGACACCGCATTTTGGGAAGCTGTGCAGCACACCGACCTGGACGCCTTCG
CTGCAGAATTGGACATTGCCCCGGATGCGCCGTTGGGCACCGTCTTGCCGGCTCTGGCTGACTGGCGTCA
ACGCCTGCGTACGGCAGCGGCTGTTGACGCATGGCGTTACCGCACCGCCTTTAAACGTCTGCCAGATGCG
CCAGGTGCACCAGTCCTGACGGGCAGCTGGCTGGCCGTAGTTCCGGTGCGTCACCTGGATGATCCGAGCG
TTACCACTAGCCTGGATGCAGTTGCTAAAGCGGGTGCGGAAGTCGTTCAGTTGGCAATCGAAGATGCGGA
CGCGGACGTTGATCGTCTGACTGAGCGCTTGCGTGGCCTGGTTGCCGGTCTGGGTGCCGCGCCGGCGGGC
ATTATGAGCTTCCTGGGTCTGGATGAAGAGCGTCATCGTGACCACCCGGCGATGCCGAGCGGTCTGGCCA
CCAGCTTGGCGCTGGTCCGCGCCTTGGGTCGTGCGGGCATCGGTGCACCGCTGTGGATGGTTACGCGTGA
GGCAGTGGCAGCGGGTCAAGACACGCACCCGCATGCGCCTCTGGGTAGCCTGATCTGGGGTCTGGGCCAA
GTGACGGCTCTGGAGCACGCAGATCGCTGGGGTGGTCTGATCGATCTGCCGGGTGTGTGTGATGCGCGCG
TTGCCCGCATGCTGTGCGCGGGTCTGAGCGGCCGTGGTGCCGAAGATCAGCTGGCCCTGCGTCCGAGCGG
CACTTTCGTCCGCCGTCTGGCGCATATCCCTGGCGAGCAACGTGCAGCACGTCGTAGCTGGCAACCACGT
GGTACGGTGATTGTCACCGGTGGTACGGGTGCGCTGGGTGCAGTCCTGGCCCGCTGGTTGGCTACCGAGG
ACGCGGAGCACCTGGTGCTGACCGGCCGTCGTGGCGCGGACGCCCCTGGCGCGGAGCGTTTGCGTGACGA
GCTGGTCGCTACGGGCGCTCGTGTCACGCTGGCGGCGTGCGACGTGGCAGATCGCAAAGCCGTCGCCGCA
TTGCTGGACGAACTGGCTGCGGACGGCGAGACTGTTCGCGCAGTTCTGCACGCTGCGGGTGTCGCCGATC
TGACGTCGCTGGAGAATACCGGTCCAGAAGCGTTCGCGGCAGGCGTGGCCGCGAAGGTCGATGGTGCACT
GCACCTGACCGAACTGTTGGATCACGATTCGCTGGATGCGTTTGTGTTGTTCAGCAGCATTGCGGGTGTT
TGGGGTTCCGGCGACCACGGCGCGTATGCGGCTGCGAACGCATTTCTGAATGCGTTGGCAGAGTACAATC
GTGCACGCGGTATCCCGACCACGAGCATCGCATGGGGCGTTTGGAACGCGTTTGGCGTCGAGGGTGCAGG
CGGTATCAGCGAGGCGGTTGATTTGGACCAGCTGCATCGTCGCGGCCTGCCGCTGATTGAACCAGAGCTG
GGTCTGACTGCACTGCGTCGCGCTCTAGACCGTGACGAAACGGTGCTGACGGTTGCTCCGGTTGCCTGGG
AGCGCTTCTTTCCGCTGTTCTCCGCTGCACGTCCGCGTCCGTTGTTTGAGGACTTGCCGCAAGTGCGTGC
CCTGAGCGCACCTGTCCCGACGACGGCGGGTCCGGCCGTGGAACCAGGTCGCCGTGGTAGCGGCCTGGGC
GATTTGCCTCTGACGGATCGCGATAGCGCGCTGCTGGCCTTGGTCCGCGGTGAGAGCGCATCCGTGCTGG
GTTACGAGCGTCCAGATCGCCTGGACCCGGACCGTGCGCTGCGTGATGTGGGTTTCGATAGCCTGACGGC
GATGGAACTGCGTAACCGTCTGGCTACCGCGACCGGCCTGACGCTGCCTGCGGCCCTGGTGTTTGATCAC
CCGACCCCACTGGCGATCGCGGCGTATCTGAAAGCCGAGCTGACGAGCCAGCTGGACTCCGGTACGCCTG
CACGTGAAGCTAGCTCTGCACTGCGTGACGGCTACCGCCAAGCGGGTGTGAGCGGCCGTGTTCGTAGCTA
CCTGGATCTGTTGGCAGGTCTGTCGGATTTCCGCGAACATTTTGATGGTAGCGATGGTTTTAGCCTGGAT
CTGGTTGATATGGCAGATGGTCCGGGTGAGGTGACCGTTATTTGCTGCGCGGGTACGGCTGCGATCTCTG
GTCCGCATGAGTTCACCCGTCTGGCAGGTGCCCTGCGCGGCATTGCACCTGTTCGTGCGGTGCCGCAGCC
GGGTTACGAAGAAGGCGAACCGCTGCCTTCTAGCATGGCGGCTGTTGCAGCTGTGCAGGCTGATGCTGTC
ATTCGTACGCAAGGCGATAAGCCGTTCGTGGTTGCGGGTCACTCGGCAGGCGCGCTGATGGCGTACGCGC
TGGCGACCGAACTGCTGGATCGTGGTCACCCGCCTCGCGGTGTTGTCCTGATTGATGTGTACCCGCCTGG
TCATCAGGACGCGATGAACGCGTGGCTGGAGGAACTGACGGCAACGTTGTTCGACCGTGAAACTGTTCGT
ATGGACGACACCCGTCTGACCGCGTTGGGTGCTTACGACCGCCTGACGGGTCAATGGCGTCCTCGCGAAA
CCGGTTTGCCGACCCTGTTGGTTAGCGCGGGTGAACCAATGGGCCCGTGGCCGGACGATAGCTGGAAACC
GACCTGGCCTTTCGAGCACGACACCGTTGCGGTCCCGGGTGATCATTTCACGATGGTTCAAGAACATGCT
GATGCGATTGCCCGTCACATTGACGCCTGGCTGGGTGGCGGCAACAGCTGATAAGCTTATAGGATCCGAA
TTCGAGCTCCGTCGACAAGCTTGCGGCCGCACTCGAGCACCACCACCACCACCACTGAGATCCGGCTGCT
AA
Features (pLannotate 1.2.2; 20 found; start..end, strand, type, name):
     50..97      +  terminator     T7 terminator: transcription terminator for bacteriophage T7 RNA polymerase
    134..562     +  rep_origin     f1 ori (sequence partly withheld): f1 bacteriophage origin of replication; arrow indicates direction of (+) strand synthesis
    615..672     +  promoter       AmpR promoter (fragment): bla
    681..1496    -  CDS            KanR: aminoglycoside phosphotransferase; aph(3')-Ia; confers resistance to kanamycin in bacteria or G418 (Geneticin®) in eukaryotes
   1618..2206    +  rep_origin     ori: high-copy-number ColE1/pMB1/pBR322/pUC origin of replication
   2392..2531    -  misc_feature   bom: basis of mobility region from pBR322
   2633..2824    -  CDS            rop: Rop protein, which maintains plasmids at low copy number; rop
   2841..3221    +  CDS            YPB1_ECOLX: Protein predicted: Swiss-Prot protein existence level 4. From Escherichia coli.
   3293..3584    -  CDS            TcR (fragment): tetracycline efflux protein; tet; confers resistance to tetracycline
   3599..3620    -  protein_bind   CAP binding site: CAP binding activates transcription in the presence of cAMP. E. coli catabolite activator protein
   3633..4715    -  CDS            lacI: lac repressor; lacI; The lac repressor binds to the lac operator to inhibit transcription in E. coli. This inhibition can be relieved by adding lactose or isopropyl-β-D-thiogalactopyranoside (IPTG).
   4716..4793    -  promoter       lacI promoter: lacI
   4801..5080    -  CDS            TcR (fragment): tetracycline efflux protein; tet; confers resistance to tetracycline
   5106..5124    +  promoter       T7 promoter: promoter for bacteriophage T7 RNA polymerase
   5125..5149    +  protein_bind   lac operator: The lac repressor binds to the lac operator to inhibit transcription in E. coli. This inhibition can be relieved by adding lactose or isopropyl-β-D-thiogalactopyranoside (IPTG). lac repressor encoded by lacI
   5164..5186    +  RBS            RBS: efficient ribosome binding site from bacteriophage T7 gene 10 (Olins and Rangwala, 1989)
   5205..5223    +  CDS            9xHis (fragment): 9xHis affinity tag
   7168..11763   +  CDS            pikAIII: PIKA3_STRVZ - Experimental evidence at protein level: Swiss-Prot protein existence level 1. Involved in the biosynthesis of 12- and 14-membered ring macrolactone antibiotics such as methymycin and neomethymycin, and pikromycin and narbomycin, respectively. Component of the pikromycin PKS which catalyzes the biosynthesis of both precursors 10- deoxymethynolide (12-membered ring macrolactone) and narbonolide (14- membered ring macrolactone). Chain elongation through PikAI, PikAII and PikAIII followed by thioesterase catalyzed termination results in the production of 10-deoxymethynolide, while co
  12681..12698   +  CDS            9xHis (fragment): 9xHis affinity tag
  12708..42      +  CDS            SET1 (fragment) (across the origin): solubility-enhancement tag derived from T7 phage gene 10B
