[The description below was written by a language model from this plasmid's Addgene catalogue record and pLannotate feature annotations shown in this document.]
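Description:
Psy074 is a bacterial expression plasmid built on the pET30 backbone for producing LIPS M1+TE, a synthetic polyketide synthase construct, in E. coli. It is selected with kanamycin through an aph(3')-Ia (KanR) gene and replicates from a ColE1/pBR322-type origin. The catalogue lists it as high copy, although the annotated backbone also retains the rop gene and the bom mobility region typical of pBR322-derived pET vectors. An f1 origin is present as well. Short tetracycline-resistance fragments and a predicted E. coli ORF appear to be backbone remnants rather than functional parts.

The expression cassette follows the standard pET design. A T7 promoter is followed directly by a lac operator, then the T7 gene 10 ribosome binding site, the coding region and a T7 terminator. A plasmid-borne lacI gene supplies the repressor, so transcription depends on a host providing T7 RNA polymerase and can be induced with IPTG. His-tag sequences are annotated at both ends of the roughly 7.5 kb coding region, which suggests that affinity tags are available for purification. A short SET1-like fragment just before the terminator is probably vector-derived sequence.

The automated annotation labels only part of the insert, as similar to PikAIII of the pikromycin synthase. This most likely reflects homology among modular PKS domains, since the record names the insert as LIPS M1+TE and does not spell out the abbreviation or the domain boundaries. The associated publication concerns in vitro analysis of acyltransferase domain exchanges in modular polyketide synthases and their application to short-chain ketone production. The NGS (12,715 nt) and depositor (12,719 nt) sequence records carry the same feature set, differing only slightly in length and numbering.
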