Addgene plasmid #99504: Psy074
Purpose: Bacterial expression of LIPS M1+TE
Depositing lab: Jay Keasling. Depositing organization: Lawrence Berkeley National Laboratory. Publication: Comprehensive in Vitro Analysis of Acyltransferase Domain Exchanges in Modular Polyketide Synthases and Its Application for Short-Chain Ketone Production. Yuzawa S, Deng K, Wang G, Baidoo EE, Northen TR, Adams PD, Katz L, Keasling JD. ACS Synth Biol. 2017 Jan 20;6(1):139-147. doi: 10.1021/acssynbio.6b00176. Epub 2016 Sep 6. PubMed 27548700.
Backbone
  Vector backbone: pET30
  Vector type: Bacterial Expression
Growth in bacteria
  Bacterial resistance: Kanamycin, 50 μg/mL
  Growth temperature: 37°C
  Growth strain: DH10B
  Copy number: High Copy
Gene/Insert
  Gene/Insert name: LIPS M1+TE
  Species: Synthetic
  Cloning method: Restriction Enzyme; 5′ cloning site unknown (unknown if destroyed); 3′ cloning site unknown (unknown if destroyed)
  Sequencing primers: 5′ unknown
Terms and licenses: Academic/Nonprofit Terms; Industry Terms: Not Available to Industry
How to cite: Psy074 was a gift from Jay Keasling (Addgene plasmid # 99504 ; http://n2t.net/addgene:99504 ; RRID:Addgene_99504)
